Addgene plasmid #163240: A0A0K2XRH9
Purpose: Inducible expression of UniProt identifier A0A0K2XRH9
Depositing lab: Martin Engqvist. Depositing organization: Chalmers University of Technology. Publication: Experimental and computational investigation of enzyme functional annotations uncovers misannotation in the EC 1.1.3.15 enzyme class. Rembeza E, Engqvist MKM. PLoS Comput Biol. 2021 Sep 23;17(9):e1009446. doi: 10.1371/journal.pcbi.1009446. eCollection 2021 Sep. PubMed 34555022.
Backbone
  Vector backbone: pET21a(+)
  Vector type: Bacterial Expression
Growth in bacteria
  Bacterial resistance: Ampicillin, 100 μg/mL
  Growth temperature: 37°C
  Growth strain: DH5alpha
  Copy number: High Copy
Gene/Insert
  Gene/Insert name: A0A0K2XRH9 (alt name: flavoprotein oxidoreductase)
  Species: Helicobacter heilmannii
  Promoter: T7
  Tag / fusion protein: T7 (N terminal on backbone); 10xHis (C terminal on backbone)
  Cloning method: Unknown
  Sequencing primers: 5′ T7; 3′ T7-term
Terms and licenses: Academic/Nonprofit Terms; Industry Terms: Not Available to Industry
Depositor comments: Insert name is a UniProt identifier
How to cite: A0A0K2XRH9 was a gift from Martin Engqvist (Addgene plasmid # 163240 ; http://n2t.net/addgene:163240 ; RRID:Addgene_163240)
