[The description below was written by a language model from this plasmid's Addgene catalogue record and pLannotate feature annotations shown in this document.]
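Description:
A0A0K2XRH9 is a bacterial expression plasmid built on the pET21a(+) backbone and named after the UniProt identifier of its insert, a protein from Helicobacter heilmannii annotated as a flavoprotein oxidoreductase. It is propagated in E. coli under ampicillin selection through the β-lactamase (AmpR) gene and its own promoter, and it replicates from a ColE1/pMB1-type origin. The catalogue lists it as high copy, although the backbone also carries the rop gene and the bom mobility region inherited from pBR322, and rop normally moderates copy number. An f1 origin is present as well, along with short tetracycline-resistance fragments that are non-functional backbone remnants.

Expression follows the standard pET arrangement. A T7 promoter is immediately followed by a lac operator and the strong T7 gene 10 ribosome binding site, and a plasmid-encoded lacI gene supplies repressor. Transcription therefore requires a host that provides T7 RNA polymerase and is induced with IPTG or lactose; a T7 terminator closes the unit. The insert itself was not annotated by the feature software, but it presumably occupies the unannotated stretch of roughly 1.4 kb between the ribosome binding site and the C-terminal histidine tag. That tag spans the sequence origin and is called as 9xHis in the feature table, whereas the catalogue records 10xHis. The catalogue also lists an N-terminal T7 tag, which the table does not detect. The short "SET1" fragment just downstream of the His tag is probably an incidental match.

The plasmid comes from a study that experimentally tested enzyme functional annotations in the EC 1.1.3.15 class, and it suits inducible production and His-tag affinity purification of the protein for activity assays.
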