Features (pLannotate 1.2.2; 18 found; start..end, strand, type, name):
     28..77      +  CDS            SET1 (fragment): solubility-enhancement tag derived from T7 phage gene 10B
     85..132     +  terminator     T7 terminator: transcription terminator for bacteriophage T7 RNA polymerase
    169..624     +  rep_origin     f1 ori (sequence partly withheld): f1 bacteriophage origin of replication; arrow indicates direction of (+) strand synthesis
    651..755     +  promoter       AmpR promoter: bla
    756..1616    +  CDS            AmpR: β-lactamase; bla; confers resistance to ampicillin, carbenicillin, and related antibiotics
   1787..2375    +  rep_origin     ori: high-copy-number ColE1/pMB1/pBR322/pUC origin of replication
   2561..2703    -  misc_feature   bom: basis of mobility region from pBR322
   2805..2996    -  CDS            rop: Rop protein, which maintains plasmids at low copy number; rop
   3013..3393    +  CDS            YPB1_ECOLX: Protein predicted: Swiss-Prot protein existence level 4. From Escherichia coli.
   3465..3756    -  CDS            TcR (fragment): tetracycline efflux protein; tet; confers resistance to tetracycline
   3771..3792    -  protein_bind   CAP binding site: CAP binding activates transcription in the presence of cAMP. E. coli catabolite activator protein
   3805..4887    -  CDS            lacI: lac repressor; lacI; The lac repressor binds to the lac operator to inhibit transcription in E. coli. This inhibition can be relieved by adding lactose or isopropyl-β-D-thiogalactopyranoside (IPTG).
   4888..4965    -  promoter       lacI promoter: lacI
   4973..5252    -  CDS            TcR (fragment): tetracycline efflux protein; tet; confers resistance to tetracycline
   5274..5292    +  promoter       T7 promoter: promoter for bacteriophage T7 RNA polymerase
   5293..5317    +  protein_bind   lac operator: The lac repressor binds to the lac operator to inhibit transcription in E. coli. This inhibition can be relieved by adding lactose or isopropyl-β-D-thiogalactopyranoside (IPTG). lac repressor encoded by lacI
   5332..5354    +  RBS            RBS: efficient ribosome binding site from bacteriophage T7 gene 10 (Olins and Rangwala, 1989)
   6754..15      +  CDS            9xHis (across the origin): 9xHis affinity tag
>Addgene plasmid #163240 | A0A0K2XRH9 | depositor full sequence | sequence record 316353 | Full Sequence
CACCACCACCACCACCACTGAGATCCGGCTGCTAACAAAGCCCGAAAGGAAGCTGAGTTGGCTGCTGCCA
CCGCTGAGCAATAACTAGCATAACCCCTTGGGGCCTCTAAACGGGTCTTGAGGGGTTTTTTGCTGAAAGG
AGGAACTATATCCGGATTGGCGAATGGG
[124 nt withheld, positions 169-292]
C
[91 nt withheld, positions 294-384]
A
[49 nt withheld, positions 386-434]
CCTTTGACGTTGGAGTCCACGTTCTTT
[37 nt withheld, positions 462-498]
ACCCTATCTCGGTCTATTCTTTTGATTTATAAGGGATTTTGCCGATTTCGGCCTATTGGTTAAAAAATGA
GCTGATTTAACAAAAATTTAACGCGAATTTTAACAAAATATTAACGTTTACAATTTCAGGTGGCACTTTT
CGGGGAAATGTGCGCGGAACCCCTATTTGTTTATTTTTCTAAATACATTCAAATATGTATCCGCTCATGA
GACAATAACCCTGATAAATGCTTCAATAATATTGAAAAAGGAAGAGTATGAGTATTCAACATTTCCGTGT
CGCCCTTATTCCCTTTTTTGCGGCATTTTGCCTTCCTGTTTTTGCTCACCCAGAAACGCTGGTGAAAGTA
AAAGATGCTGAAGATCAGTTGGGTGCACGAGTGGGTTACATCGAACTGGATCTCAACAGCGGTAAGATCC
TTGAGAGTTTTCGCCCCGAAGAACGTTTTCCAATGATGAGCACTTTTAAAGTTCTGCTATGTGGCGCGGT
ATTATCCCGTATTGACGCCGGGCAAGAGCAACTCGGTCGCCGCATACACTATTCTCAGAATGACTTGGTT
GAGTACTCACCAGTCACAGAAAAGCATCTTACGGATGGCATGACAGTAAGAGAATTATGCAGTGCTGCCA
TAACCATGAGTGATAACACTGCGGCCAACTTACTTCTGACAACGATCGGAGGACCGAAGGAGCTAACCGC
TTTTTTGCACAACATGGGGGATCATGTAACTCGCCTTGATCGTTGGGAACCGGAGCTGAATGAAGCCATA
CCAAACGACGAGCGTGACACCACGATGCCTGCAGCAATGGCAACAACGTTGCGCAAACTATTAACTGGCG
AACTACTTACTCTAGCTTCCCGGCAACAATTAATAGACTGGATGGAGGCGGATAAAGTTGCAGGACCACT
TCTGCGCTCGGCCCTTCCGGCTGGCTGGTTTATTGCTGATAAATCTGGAGCCGGTGAGCGTGGGTCTCGC
GGTATCATTGCAGCACTGGGGCCAGATGGTAAGCCCTCCCGTATCGTAGTTATCTACACGACGGGGAGTC
AGGCAACTATGGATGAACGAAATAGACAGATCGCTGAGATAGGTGCCTCACTGATTAAGCATTGGTAACT
GTCAGACCAAGTTTACTCATATATACTTTAGATTGATTTAAAACTTCATTTTTAATTTAAAAGGATCTAG
GTGAAGATCCTTTTTGATAATCTCATGACCAAAATCCCTTAACGTGAGTTTTCGTTCCACTGAGCGTCAG
ACCCCGTAGAAAAGATCAAAGGATCTTCTTGAGATCCTTTTTTTCTGCGCGTAATCTGCTGCTTGCAAAC
AAAAAAACCACCGCTACCAGCGGTGGTTTGTTTGCCGGATCAAGAGCTACCAACTCTTTTTCCGAAGGTA
ACTGGCTTCAGCAGAGCGCAGATACCAAATACTGTCCTTCTAGTGTAGCCGTAGTTAGGCCACCACTTCA
AGAACTCTGTAGCACCGCCTACATACCTCGCTCTGCTAATCCTGTTACCAGTGGCTGCTGCCAGTGGCGA
TAAGTCGTGTCTTACCGGGTTGGACTCAAGACGATAGTTACCGGATAAGGCGCAGCGGTCGGGCTGAACG
GGGGGTTCGTGCACACAGCCCAGCTTGGAGCGAACGACCTACACCGAACTGAGATACCTACAGCGTGAGC
TATGAGAAAGCGCCACGCTTCCCGAAGGGAGAAAGGCGGACAGGTATCCGGTAAGCGGCAGGGTCGGAAC
AGGAGAGCGCACGAGGGAGCTTCCAGGGGGAAACGCCTGGTATCTTTATAGTCCTGTCGGGTTTCGCCAC
CTCTGACTTGAGCGTCGATTTTTGTGATGCTCGTCAGGGGGGCGGAGCCTATGGAAAAACGCCAGCAACG
CGGCCTTTTTACGGTTCCTGGCCTTTTGCTGGCCTTTTGCTCACATGTTCTTTCCTGCGTTATCCCCTGA
TTCTGTGGATAACCGTATTACCGCCTTTGAGTGAGCTGATACCGCTCGCCGCAGCCGAACGACCGAGCGC
AGCGAGTCAGTGAGCGAGGAAGCGGAAGAGCGCCTGATGCGGTATTTTCTCCTTACGCATCTGTGCGGTA
TTTCACACCGCATATATGGTGCACTCTCAGTACAATCTGCTCTGATGCCGCATAGTTAAGCCAGTATACA
CTCCGCTATCGCTACGTGACTGGGTCATGGCTGCGCCCCGACACCCGCCAACACCCGCTGACGCGCCCTG
ACGGGCTTGTCTGCTCCCGGCATCCGCTTACAGACAAGCTGTGACCGTCTCCGGGAGCTGCATGTGTCAG
AGGTTTTCACCGTCATCACCGAAACGCGCGAGGCAGCTGCGGTAAAGCTCATCAGCGTGGTCGTGAAGCG
ATTCACAGATGTCTGCCTGTTCATCCGCGTCCAGCTCGTTGAGTTTCTCCAGAAGCGTTAATGTCTGGCT
TCTGATAAAGCGGGCCATGTTAAGGGCGGTTTTTTCCTGTTTGGTCACTGATGCCTCCGTGTAAGGGGGA
TTTCTGTTCATGGGGGTAATGATACCGATGAAACGAGAGAGGATGCTCACGATACGGGTTACTGATGATG
AACATGCCCGGTTACTGGAACGTTGTGAGGGTAAACAACTGGCGGTATGGATGCGGCGGGACCAGAGAAA
AATCACTCAGGGTCAATGCCAGCGCTTCGTTAATACAGATGTAGGTGTTCCACAGGGTAGCCAGCAGCAT
CCTGCGATGCAGATCCGGAACATAATGGTGCAGGGCGCTGACTTCCGCGTTTCCAGACTTTACGAAACAC
GGAAACCGAAGACCATTCATGTTGTTGCTCAGGTCGCAGACGTTTTGCAGCAGCAGTCGCTTCACGTTCG
CTCGCGTATCGGTGATTCATTCTGCTAACCAGTAAGGCAACCCCGCCAGCCTAGCCGGGTCCTCAACGAC
AGGAGCACGATCATGCGCACCCGTGGGGCCGCCATGCCGGCGATAATGGCCTGCTTCTCGCCGAAACGTT
TGGTGGCGGGACCAGTGACGAAGGCTTGAGCGAGGGCGTGCAAGATTCCGAATACCGCAAGCGACAGGCC
GATCATCGTCGCGCTCCAGCGAAAGCGGTCCTCGCCGAAAATGACCCAGAGCGCTGCCGGCACCTGTCCT
ACGAGTTGCATGATAAAGAAGACAGTCATAAGTGCGGCGACGATAGTCATGCCCCGCGCCCACCGGAAGG
AGCTGACTGGGTTGAAGGCTCTCAAGGGCATCGGTCGAGATCCCGGTGCCTAATGAGTGAGCTAACTTAC
ATTAATTGCGTTGCGCTCACTGCCCGCTTTCCAGTCGGGAAACCTGTCGTGCCAGCTGCATTAATGAATC
GGCCAACGCGCGGGGAGAGGCGGTTTGCGTATTGGGCGCCAGGGTGGTTTTTCTTTTCACCAGTGAGACG
GGCAACAGCTGATTGCCCTTCACCGCCTGGCCCTGAGAGAGTTGCAGCAAGCGGTCCACGCTGGTTTGCC
CCAGCAGGCGAAAATCCTGTTTGATGGTGGTTAACGGCGGGATATAACATGAGCTGTCTTCGGTATCGTC
GTATCCCACTACCGAGATATCCGCACCAACGCGCAGCCCGGACTCGGTAATGGCGCGCATTGCGCCCAGC
GCCATCTGATCGTTGGCAACCAGCATCGCAGTGGGAACGATGCCCTCATTCAGCATTTGCATGGTTTGTT
GAAAACCGGACATGGCACTCCAGTCGCCTTCCCGTTCCGCTATCGGCTGAATTTGATTGCGAGTGAGATA
TTTATGCCAGCCAGCCAGACGCAGACGCGCCGAGACAGAACTTAATGGGCCCGCTAACAGCGCGATTTGC
TGGTGACCCAATGCGACCAGATGCTCCACGCCCAGTCGCGTACCGTCTTCATGGGAGAAAATAATACTGT
TGATGGGTGTCTGGTCAGAGACATCAAGAAATAACGCCGGAACATTAGTGCAGGCAGCTTCCACAGCAAT
GGCATCCTGGTCATCCAGCGGATAGTTAATGATCAGCCCACTGACGCGTTGCGCGAGAAGATTGTGCACC
GCCGCTTTACAGGCTTCGACGCCGCTTCGTTCTACCATCGACACCACCACGCTGGCACCCAGTTGATCGG
CGCGAGATTTAATCGCCGCGACAATTTGCGACGGCGCGTGCAGGGCCAGACTGGAGGTGGCAACGCCAAT
CAGCAACGACTGTTTGCCCGCCAGTTGTTGTGCCACGCGGTTGGGAATGTAATTCAGCTCCGCCATCGCC
GCTTCCACTTTTTCCCGCGTTTTCGCAGAAACGTGGCTGGCCTGGTTCACCACGCGGGAAACGGTCTGAT
AAGAGACACCGGCATACTCTGCGACATCGTATAACGTTACTGGTTTCACATTCACCACCCTGAATTGACT
CTCTTCCGGGCGCTATCATGCCATACCGCGAAAGGTTTTGCGCCATTCGATGGTGTCCGGGATCTCGACG
CTCTCCCTTATGCGACTCCTGCATTAGGAAGCAGCCCAGTAGTAGGTTGAGGCCGTTGAGCACCGCCGCC
GCAAGGAATGGTGCATGCAAGGAGATGGCGCCCAACAGTCCCCCGGCCACGGGGCCTGCCACCATACCCA
CGCCGAAACAAGCGCTCATGAGCCCGAAGTGGCGAGCCCGATCTTCCCCATCGGTGATGTCGGCGATATA
GGCGCCAGCAACCGCACCTGTGGCGCCGGTGATGCCGGCCACGATGCGTCCGGCGTAGAGGATCGAGATC
TCGATCCCGCGAAATTAATACGACTCACTATAGGGGAATTGTGAGCGGATAACAATTCCCCTCTAGAAAT
AATTTTGTTTAACTTTAAGAAGGAGATATACATATGCTTAACCCGGAACACACGAAGGCATTGAGGGGTT
TTGTTGGTGGAGACAATTTCTTCACTGACCCCGCTCATCTGTCTACCTACGCATACGATGCTACCAGGGA
GCGTCATCTTCCAGAGGGAGTTATCTTTCCTAGATCTGAGCAAGAGATTTCTCAGATTTTGGCCTACTGC
AACGAGCATCAGATCATCGTCGTTCCACGTGGTGCCGGATCAGGATTTACAGGTGGTGCTTTAGGGGTTT
CAGGTGGCCTTATCCTATCTGTAGAAAAGCATCTGGATAAGATACTTGAGATCGACACCAAGAATCTTAT
AGCCAGAGTTCAGCCAGGCGTGATAAATAAGCACTTCCAAAACGAGGTGGAAAAGTTGGGCTTGTTCTAC
CCACCAGATCCTGCAAGCCAGGAACAGTCTACTCTTGGTGGTAATGTTAGCGAGAATGCCGGCGGAATGC
GTGCTGCTAAATACGGAATAACCAAGGACTACGTCATGGCCCTTAGGGCAGTTCTCCCAAATGGAGACAT
TATTCGTGCTGGAAAGAAAACTATCAAAGATGTAGCCGGGTTTAATGTGGCAGGTATTCTAATAGCCTCA
GAAGGATGCCTAGCTGTCATTTCCGAAATAACCTTGAAGTTACTAGCAAAACCAAAATTGCGACAGTCCG
CAATGGGCGTTTTCCAGAGTATTCAAGAAGCTATGGAAGCCGTGTACAAGACCATGGCTTCTGGCGTGAC
GCCAGTAGCCATGGAGTTCTTGGATAATCTATCAATAAGGGCAGTTGAAGAGCGTTTTCATAAAGGACTT
CCAATCGAGGCAGGAGCAATTCTCATTACACAGGTTGACGGCAGCGTGCCGGAACAGATTGAGTGGCAGT
TAAACGCTATCGAAGGTCACTTCAAGGCAAATGGGTGCGTTGATTTCCAGACCGCTCACAATGCCATTGA
AGAGGAAAACTTGTGGTTTTCCAGAAGAAATGCCAGTCAGTCTATCTCCGTATATGGAAAGAAGAAGCTT
AACGAAGATGTTACTGTACCAAGAGCTTCCCTTCCAGCTCTCTTGGAAGAAGTTGGTCGTATCAGCAAAG
CATACAACCTACCAATTCCATGCTTCGGTCATACCGGTGACGGTAACGTCCATGTAAATATCATGCTTGA
GAATCCAGAAACCCAGCTAGAACAGGGGCAGAGAGCTATGGAAGAGATATTTAAATGTGCCATAGCTCTA
GAAGGCACTTTATCTGGTGAACACGGAATAGGTTTATCAAAGGCTAAATTTATGCCCCTCGCTTTCTCTC
CTGAAGAAATGGGACTTTTCCGTGCTATAAAGAAGGCCTTCGACCCTAATAATATACTTAACCCTTTTAA
GATGGGTCTAGCCGCTGCTCTTGAGCACCACCATCAC
