>Addgene plasmid #163240 | A0A0K2XRH9 | depositor partial sequence | sequence record 316354 | insert gene sequence
ATGCTTAACCCGGAACACACGAAGGCATTGAGGGGTTTTGTTGGTGGAGACAATTTCTTCACTGACCCCG
CTCATCTGTCTACCTACGCATACGATGCTACCAGGGAGCGTCATCTTCCAGAGGGAGTTATCTTTCCTAG
ATCTGAGCAAGAGATTTCTCAGATTTTGGCCTACTGCAACGAGCATCAGATCATCGTCGTTCCACGTGGT
GCCGGATCAGGATTTACAGGTGGTGCTTTAGGGGTTTCAGGTGGCCTTATCCTATCTGTAGAAAAGCATC
TGGATAAGATACTTGAGATCGACACCAAGAATCTTATAGCCAGAGTTCAGCCAGGCGTGATAAATAAGCA
CTTCCAAAACGAGGTGGAAAAGTTGGGCTTGTTCTACCCACCAGATCCTGCAAGCCAGGAACAGTCTACT
CTTGGTGGTAATGTTAGCGAGAATGCCGGCGGAATGCGTGCTGCTAAATACGGAATAACCAAGGACTACG
TCATGGCCCTTAGGGCAGTTCTCCCAAATGGAGACATTATTCGTGCTGGAAAGAAAACTATCAAAGATGT
AGCCGGGTTTAATGTGGCAGGTATTCTAATAGCCTCAGAAGGATGCCTAGCTGTCATTTCCGAAATAACC
TTGAAGTTACTAGCAAAACCAAAATTGCGACAGTCCGCAATGGGCGTTTTCCAGAGTATTCAAGAAGCTA
TGGAAGCCGTGTACAAGACCATGGCTTCTGGCGTGACGCCAGTAGCCATGGAGTTCTTGGATAATCTATC
AATAAGGGCAGTTGAAGAGCGTTTTCATAAAGGACTTCCAATCGAGGCAGGAGCAATTCTCATTACACAG
GTTGACGGCAGCGTGCCGGAACAGATTGAGTGGCAGTTAAACGCTATCGAAGGTCACTTCAAGGCAAATG
GGTGCGTTGATTTCCAGACCGCTCACAATGCCATTGAAGAGGAAAACTTGTGGTTTTCCAGAAGAAATGC
CAGTCAGTCTATCTCCGTATATGGAAAGAAGAAGCTTAACGAAGATGTTACTGTACCAAGAGCTTCCCTT
CCAGCTCTCTTGGAAGAAGTTGGTCGTATCAGCAAAGCATACAACCTACCAATTCCATGCTTCGGTCATA
CCGGTGACGGTAACGTCCATGTAAATATCATGCTTGAGAATCCAGAAACCCAGCTAGAACAGGGGCAGAG
AGCTATGGAAGAGATATTTAAATGTGCCATAGCTCTAGAAGGCACTTTATCTGGTGAACACGGAATAGGT
TTATCAAAGGCTAAATTTATGCCCCTCGCTTTCTCTCCTGAAGAAATGGGACTTTTCCGTGCTATAAAGA
AGGCCTTCGACCCTAATAATATACTTAACCCTTTTAAGATGGGTCTAGCCGCTGCTCTTGAGCACCACCA
TCAC
